Addgene plasmid #142747: TFORF1185
Purpose: Lentiviral vector for overexpressing transcription factor ORFs with unique 24-bp barcodes. Barcodes facilitate identification of transcription factors in pooled screens.
Depositing lab: Feng Zhang. Depositing organization: Broad Institute. Publication: A transcription factor atlas of directed differentiation. Joung J, Ma S, Tay T, Geiger-Schuller KR, Kirchgatterer PC, Verdine VK, Guo B, Arias-Garcia MA, Allen WE, Singh A, Kuksenko O, Abudayyeh OO, Gootenberg JS, Fu Z, Macrae RK, Buenrostro JD, Regev A, Zhang F. Cell. 2023 Jan 5;186(1):209-229.e26. doi: 10.1016/j.cell.2022.11.026. PubMed 36608654.
Backbone
  Vector backbone: pLX_TRC317
  Backbone manufacturer: Broad Institute Genetic Perturbation Platform
  Backbone size w/o insert (bp): 8264
  Vector type: Mammalian Expression, Lentiviral
  Selectable markers: Puromycin
Growth in bacteria
  Bacterial resistance: Ampicillin, 100 μg/mL
  Growth temperature: 30°C
  Growth strain: NEB Stable
  Copy number: High Copy
Gene/Insert
  Gene/Insert name: MAP3K7
  Species: H. sapiens (human)
  Insert size (bp): 1658
  Entrez Gene: MAP3K7 (a.k.a. CSCF, FMD2, MEKK7, TAK1, TGF1a)
  Promoter: EF1a
  Cloning method: Unknown
  Sequencing primers: 5′ GGGTGGAGACTGAAGTTAGGCCAG; 3′ CACATAGCGTAAAAGGAGCAACATAG
Terms and licenses: Academic/Nonprofit Terms; Industry Terms: Not Available to Industry
Depositor comments: NM_145332,ENST00000369325 . The transcription factor ORF portion of this plasmid was synthesized by Genewiz. Please test multiple small colonies in case of plasmid recombination. To make this collection available in a timely manner, a portion of this collection was not fully sequenced by Addgene. If an Addgene verified full plasmid sequence is not available, please contact us prior to placing an order to request the full sequence.
How to cite: TFORF1185 was a gift from Feng Zhang (Addgene plasmid # 142747 ; http://n2t.net/addgene:142747 ; RRID:Addgene_142747)
