[The description below was written by a language model from this plasmid's Addgene catalogue record and pLannotate feature annotations shown in this document.]
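Description:
TFORF1185 is a lentiviral mammalian expression plasmid built on the pLX_TRC317 backbone. It belongs to a barcoded library of transcription factor open reading frames made for pooled overexpression screens. In bacteria it is maintained through a high-copy ColE1/pUC-type origin and selected with ampicillin via β-lactamase. An f1 origin and remnants of a lacZα/lac promoter cloning region, flanked by T7 and T3 promoters, are also present in the backbone. The depositor notes that the plasmid can recombine during propagation, which is common for LTR-containing vectors.

The viral portion has a third-generation, self-inactivating layout. An RSV promoter drives a truncated HIV-1 5' LTR, followed by the Ψ packaging signal with a gag fragment, the Rev response element and a cPPT/CTS. The cassette ends in a ΔU3 3' LTR, with an SV40 polyadenylation signal downstream. Within the transfer cassette, an SV40 early promoter/origin region drives puromycin N-acetyltransferase for selection of transduced cells. A separate EF-1α promoter drives the human MAP3K7 (TAK1) ORF, a serine/threonine MAP kinase kinase kinase. The insert was synthesized from the transcript isoform cited by the depositor. The annotation matches only about 1.5 kb of the 1,658 bp insert to the reference protein, consistent with an isoform difference, though the record does not explain it.

A WPRE downstream of the ORF enhances transcript expression. The unique 24-bp barcode described in the catalogue entry is not annotated in the feature table, and its position is not stated. A short U6 promoter fragment lies between the ORF and the WPRE. The barcode allows the ORF to be identified by sequencing in pooled screens, such as directed differentiation experiments.
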