Features (pLannotate 1.2.2; 31 found; start..end, strand, type, name):
      5..231     +  promoter       RSV promoter: Rous sarcoma virus enhancer/promoter
    232..412     +  LTR            5' LTR (truncated): truncated 5' long terminal repeat (LTR) from HIV-1
    459..584     +  misc_feature   HIV-1 Ψ: packaging signal of human immunodeficiency virus type 1
    568..931     +  CDS            HIV-1 gag (fragment): gag protein from human immunodeficiency virus 1; gag
   1077..1310    +  misc_feature   RRE: The Rev response element (RRE) of HIV-1 allows for Rev-dependent mRNA export from the nucleus to the cytoplasm.
   1687..1713    +  CDS            Rev (fragment): human immunodeficiency virus 1 (HIV-1) Rev protein; rev; enhances nuclear export of unspliced and incompletely spliced viral mRNAs
   1720..1743    +  promoter       SV40 promoter (fragment): SV40 early promoter
   1744..1815    +  promoter       SV40 promoter (fragment): SV40 enhancer and early promoter
   1839..1974    +  rep_origin     SV40 ori: SV40 origin of replication
   2020..2616    +  CDS            PuroR (fragment): puromycin N-acetyltransferase; pac from Streptomyces; confers resistance to puromycin
   2665..2782    +  misc_feature   cPPT/CTS: central polypurine tract and central termination sequence of HIV-1
   2847..2913    +  CDS            small t antigen (fragment): SV40 (simian virus 40) small t antigen
   2920..4098    +  promoter       EF-1α promoter: strong constitutive promoter for human elongation factor EF-1α
   4157..5653    +  CDS            MAP3K7 (fragment): M3K7_HUMAN - Also known as TAK1. Experimental evidence at protein level: Swiss-Prot protein existence level 1. Serine/threonine kinase which acts as an essential component of the MAP kinase signal transduction pathway. Plays an important role in the cascades of cellular responses evoked by changes in the environment. Mediates signal transduction of TRAF6, various cytokines including interleukin-1 (IL-1), transforming growth factor-beta (TGFB), TGFB-related factors like BMP2 and BMP4, toll-like receptors (TLR), tumor necrosis factor receptor CD40 and B-cell receptor (BCR). Ceramides are also ab
   5684..5737    +  promoter       U6 promoter (fragment): RNA polymerase III promoter for human U6 snRNA
   5779..6367    +  misc_feature   WPRE: woodchuck hepatitis virus posttranscriptional regulatory element
   6418..6437    +  misc_feature   cPPT/CTS (fragment): central polypurine tract and central termination sequence of HIV-1
   6439..6672    +  LTR            3' LTR (ΔU3): self-inactivating 3' long terminal repeat (LTR) from HIV-1
   6750..6871    +  polyA_signal   SV40 poly(A) signal: SV40 polyadenylation signal
   6911..7046    +  rep_origin     SV40 ori: SV40 origin of replication
   7067..7085    -  promoter       T7 promoter: promoter for bacteriophage T7 RNA polymerase
   7093..7248    +  CDS            lacZα (fragment): LacZα fragment of β-galactosidase; lacZ fragment
   7253..7681    +  rep_origin     f1 ori (sequence partly withheld): f1 bacteriophage origin of replication; arrow indicates direction of (+) strand synthesis
   7734..7838    +  promoter       AmpR promoter: bla
   7839..8699    +  CDS            AmpR: β-lactamase; bla; confers resistance to ampicillin, carbenicillin, and related antibiotics
   8870..9458    +  rep_origin     ori: high-copy-number ColE1/pMB1/pBR322/pUC origin of replication
   9641..9733    +  CDS            lacI (fragment): lac repressor; lacI; The lac repressor binds to the lac operator to inhibit transcription in E. coli. This inhibition can be relieved by adding lactose or isopropyl-β-D-thiogalactopyranoside (IPTG).
   9746..9767    +  protein_bind   CAP binding site: CAP binding activates transcription in the presence of cAMP. E. coli catabolite activator protein
   9782..9812    +  promoter       lac promoter: promoter for the E. coli lac operon
   9820..9836    +  protein_bind   lac operator: The lac repressor binds to the lac operator to inhibit transcription in E. coli. This inhibition can be relieved by adding lactose or isopropyl-β-D-thiogalactopyranoside (IPTG). lac repressor encoded by lacI
   9881..9899    +  promoter       T3 promoter: promoter for bacteriophage T3 RNA polymerase
>Addgene plasmid #142747 | TFORF1185 | addgene full sequence | sequence record 462893 | Addgene NGS Result
TTAATGTAGTCTTATGCAATACTCTTGTAGTCTTGCAACATGGTAACGATGAGTTAGCAACATGCCTTAC
AAGGAGAGAAAAAGCACCGTGCATGCCGATTGGTGGAAGTAAGGTGGTACGATCGTGCCTTATTAGGAAG
GCAACAGACGGGTCTGACATGGATTGGACGAACCACTGAATTGCCGCATTGCAGAGATATTGTATTTAAG
TGCCTAGCTCGATACATAAACGGGTCTCTCTGGTTAGACCAGATCTGAGCCTGGGAGCTCTCTGGCTAAC
TAGGGAACCCACTGCTTAAGCCTCAATAAAGCTTGCCTTGAGTGCTTCAAGTAGTGTGTGCCCGTCTGTT
GTGTGACTCTGGTAACTAGAGATCCCTCAGACCCTTTTAGTCAGTGTGGAAAATCTCTAGCAGTGGCGCC
CGAACAGGGACTTGAAAGCGAAAGGGAAACCAGAGGAGCTCTCTCGACGCAGGACTCGGCTTGCTGAAGC
GCGCACGGCAAGAGGCGAGGGGCGGCGACTGGTGAGTACGCCAAAAATTTTGACTAGCGGAGGCTAGAAG
GAGAGAGATGGGTGCGAGAGCGTCAGTATTAAGCGGGGGAGAATTAGATCGCGATGGGAAAAAATTCGGT
TAAGGCCAGGGGGAAAGAAAAAATATAAATTAAAACATATAGTATGGGCAAGCAGGGAGCTAGAACGATT
CGCAGTTAATCCTGGCCTGTTAGAAACATCAGAAGGCTGTAGACAAATACTGGGACAGCTACAACCATCC
CTTCAGACAGGATCAGAAGAACTTAGATCATTATATAATACAGTAGCAACCCTCTATTGTGTGCATCAAA
GGATAGAGATAAAAGACACCAAGGAAGCTTTAGACAAGATAGAGGAAGAGCAAAACAAAAGTAAGACCAC
CGCACAGCAAGCGGCCGCTGATCTTCAGACCTGGAGGAGGAGATATGAGGGACAATTGGAGAAGTGAATT
ATATAAATATAAAGTAGTAAAAATTGAACCATTAGGAGTAGCACCCACCAAGGCAAAGAGAAGAGTGGTG
CAGAGAGAAAAAAGAGCAGTGGGAATAGGAGCTTTGTTCCTTGGGTTCTTGGGAGCAGCAGGAAGCACTA
TGGGCGCAGCGTCAATGACGCTGACGGTACAGGCCAGACAATTATTGTCTGGTATAGTGCAGCAGCAGAA
CAATTTGCTGAGGGCTATTGAGGCGCAACAGCATCTGTTGCAACTCACAGTCTGGGGCATCAAGCAGCTC
CAGGCAAGAATCCTGGCTGTGGAAAGATACCTAAAGGATCAACAGCTCCTGGGGATTTGGGGTTGCTCTG
GAAAACTCATTTGCACCACTGCTGTGCCTTGGAATGCTAGTTGGAGTAATAAATCTCTGGAACAGATTTG
GAATCACACGACCTGGATGGAGTGGGACAGAGAAATTAACAATTACACAAGCTTAATACACTCCTTAATT
GAAGAATCGCAAAACCAGCAAGAAAAGAATGAACAAGAATTATTGGAATTAGATAAATGGGCAAGTTTGT
GGAATTGGTTTAACATAACAAATTGGCTGTGGTATATAAAATTATTCATAATGATAGTAGGAGGCTTGGT
AGGTTTAAGAATAGTTTTTGCTGTACTTTCTATAGTGAATAGAGTTAGGCAGGGATATTCACCATTATCG
TTTCAGACCCACCTCCCAACCCCGAGGGGACCCATGCATTGCATCTCAATTAGTCAGCAACCAGGTGTGG
AAAGTCCCCAGGCTCCCCAGCAGGCAGAAGTATGCAAAGCATGCGTCTCAATTAGTCAGCAACCATAGTC
CCGCCCCTAACTCCGCCCATCCCGCCCCTAACTCCGCCCAGTTCCGCCCATTCTCCGCCCCATGGCTGAC
TAATTTTTTTTATTTATGCAGAGGCCGAGGCCGCCTCGGCCTCTGAGCTATTCCAGAAGTAGTGAGGAGG
CTTTTTTGGAGGCCTAGGCTTTTGCAAAAAGCTTTCTAGAGGTACCACCGGAGCTTACCATGACCGAGTA
CAAGCCCACGGTGCGCCTCGCCACCCGCGACGACGTCCCCAGGGCCGTACGCACCCTCGCCGCCGCGTTC
GCCGACTACCCCGCCACGCGCCACACCGTCGATCCGGACCGCCACATCGAGCGGGTCACCGAGCTGCAAG
AACTCTTCCTCACGCGCGTCGGGCTCGACATCGGCAAGGTGTGGGTCGCGGACGACGGCGCCGCCGTGGC
GGTCTGGACCACGCCGGAGAGCGTCGAAGCGGGGGCGGTGTTCGCCGAGATCGGCCCGCGCATGGCCGAG
TTGAGCGGTTCCCGGCTGGCCGCGCAGCAACAGATGGAAGGCCTCCTGGCGCCGCACCGGCCCAAGGAGC
CCGCGTGGTTCCTGGCCACCGTCGGCGTCTCGCCCGACCACCAGGGCAAGGGTCTGGGCAGCGCCGTCGT
GCTCCCCGGAGTGGAGGCGGCCGAGCGCGCCGGGGTGCCCGCCTTCCTGGAGACCTCCGCGCCCCGCAAC
CTCCCCTTCTACGAGCGGCTCGGCTTCACCGTCACCGCCGACGTCGAGGTGCCCGAAGGACCGCGCACCT
GGTGCATGACCCGCAAGCCCGGTGCCAGTTAACGAATTCTAGATCTTGAGACAAATGGCAGTATTCATCC
ACAATTTTAAAAGAAAAGGGGGGATTGGGGGGTACAGTGCAGGGGAAAGAATAGTAGACATAATAGCAAC
AGACATACAAACTAAAGAATTACAAAAACAAATTACAAAAATTCAAAATTTTCGGGTTTATTACAGGGAC
AGCAGAGATCCACTTTGGCGCCGGCTCGAGGCCTGCAGGTGCAAAGATGGATAAAGTTTTAAACAGAGAG
GAATCTTTGCAGCTAATGGACCTTCTAGGTCTTGAAAGGAGTGGGAATTGGCTCCGGTGCCCGTCAGTGG
GCAGAGCGCACATCGCCCACAGTCCCCGAGAAGTTGGGGGGAGGGGTCGGCAATTGAACCGGTGCCTAGA
GAAGGTGGCGCGGGGTAAACTGGGAAAGTGATGTCGTGTACTGGCTCCGCCTTTTTCCCGAGGGTGGGGG
AGAACCGTATATAAGTGCAGTAGTCGCCGTGAACGTTCTTTTTCGCAACGGGTTTGCCGCCAGAACACAG
GTAAGTGCCGTGTGTGGTTCCCGCGGGCCTGGCCTCTTTACGGGTTATGGCCCTTGCGTGCCTTGAATTA
CTTCCACCTGGCTGCAGTACGTGATTCTTGATCCCGAGCTTCGGGTTGGAAGTGGGTGGGAGAGTTCGAG
GCCTTGCGCTTAAGGAGCCCCTTCGCCTCGTGCTTGAGTTGAGGCCTGGCCTGGGCGCTGGGGCCGCCGC
GTGCGAATCTGGTGGCACCTTCGCGCCTGTCTCGCTGCTTTCGATAAGTCTCTAGCCATTTAAAATTTTT
GATGACCTGCTGCGACGCTTTTTTTCTGGCAAGATAGTCTTGTAAATGCGGGCCAAGATCTGCACACTGG
TATTTCGGTTTTTGGGGCCGCGGGCGGCGACGGGGCCCGTGCGTCCCAGCGCACATGTTCGGCGAGGCGG
GGCCTGCGAGCGCGGCCACCGAGAATCGGACGGGGGTAGTCTCAAGCTGGCCGGCCTGCTCTGGTGCCTG
GCCTCGCGCCGCCGTGTATCGCCCCGCCCTGGGCGGCAAGGCTGGCCCGGTCGGCACCAGTTGCGTGAGC
GGAAAGATGGCCGCTTCCCGGCCCTGCTGCAGGGAGCTCAAAATGGAGGACGCGGCGCTCGGGAGAGCGG
GCGGGTGAGTCACCCACACAAAGGAAAAGGGCCTTTCCGTCCTCAGCCGTCGCTTCATGTGACTCCACGG
AGTACCGGGCGCCGTCCAGGCACCTCGATTAGTTCTCGAGCTTTTGGAGTACGTCGTCTTTAGGTTGGGG
GGAGGGGTTTTATGCGATGGAGTTTCCCCACACTGAGTGGGTGGAGACTGAAGTTAGGCCAGCTTGGCAC
TTGATGTAATTCTCCTTGGAATTTGCCCTTTTTGAGTTTGGATCTTGGTTCATTCTCAAGCCTCAGACAG
TGGTTCAAAGTTTTTTTCTTCCATTTCAGGTGTCGTGAGGCTAGCACCGCCACCATGTCTACAGCCTCTG
CCGCCTCCTCCTCCTCCTCGTCTTCGGCCGGTGAGATGATCGAAGCCCCTTCCCAGGTCCTCAACTTTGA
AGAGATCGACTACAAGGAGATCGAGGTGGAAGAGGTTGTTGGAAGAGGAGCCTTTGGAGTTGTTTGCAAA
GCTAAGTGGAGAGCAAAAGATGTTGCTATTAAACAAATAGAAAGTGAATCTGAGAGGAAAGCGTTTATTG
TAGAGCTTCGGCAGTTATCCCGTGTGAACCATCCTAATATTGTAAAGCTTTATGGAGCCTGCTTGAATCC
AGTGTGTCTTGTGATGGAATATGCTGAAGGGGGCTCTTTATATAATGTGCTGCATGGTGCTGAACCATTG
CCATATTATACTGCTGCCCACGCAATGAGTTGGTGTTTACAGTGTTCCCAAGGAGTGGCTTATCTTCACA
GCATGCAACCCAAAGCGCTAATTCACAGGGACCTGAAACCACCAAACTTACTGCTGGTTGCAGGGGGGAC
AGTTCTAAAAATTTGTGATTTTGGTACAGCCTGTGACATTCAGACACACATGACCAATAACAAGGGGAGT
GCTGCTTGGATGGCACCTGAAGTTTTTGAAGGTAGTAATTACAGTGAAAAATGTGACGTCTTCAGCTGGG
GTATTATTCTTTGGGAAGTGATAACGCGTCGGAAACCCTTTGATGAGATTGGTGGCCCAGCTTTCCGAAT
CATGTGGGCTGTTCATAATGGTACTCGACCACCACTGATAAAAAATTTACCTAAGCCCATTGAGAGCCTG
ATGACTCGTTGTTGGTCTAAAGATCCTTCCCAGCGCCCTTCAATGGAGGAAATTGTGAAAATAATGACTC
ACTTGATGCGGTACTTTCCAGGAGCAGATGAGCCATTACAGTATCCTTGTCAGTATTCAGATGAAGGACA
GAGCAACTCTGCCACCAGTACAGGCTCATTCATGGACATTGCTTCTACAAATACGAGTAACAAAAGTGAC
ACTAATATGGAGCAAGTTCCTGCCACAAATGATACTATTAAGCGCTTAGAATCAAAATTGTTGAAAAATC
AGGCAAAGCAACAGAGTGAATCTGGACGTTTAAGCTTGGGAGCCTCCCGTGGGAGCAGTGTGGAGAGCTT
GCCCCCAACCTCTGAGGGCAAGAGGATGAGTGCTGACATGTCTGAAATAGAAGCTAGGATCGCCGCAACC
ACAGCCTATTCCAAGCCTAAACGGGGCCACCGTAAAACTGCTTCATTTGGCAACATTCTGGATGTCCCTG
AGATCGTCATATCAGGCAACGGACAGCCAAGACGTAGATCCATCCAAGACTTGACTGTAACTGGAACAGA
ACCTGGTCAGGTGAGCAGTAGGTCATCCAGTCCCAGTGTCAGAATGATTACTACCTCAGGACCAACCTCA
GAAAAGCCAACTCGAAGTCATCCATGGACCCCTGATGATTCCACAGATACCAATGGATCAGATAACTCCA
TCCCAATGGCTTATCTTACACTGGATCACCAACTACAGGCAAGAACTAGTTGCAGAACTGGACCAGGATA
GTAATGAACTAGTCCGTAACTTGAAAGTATTTCGATTTCTTGGCTTTATATATCTTGTGGAAAGGACGAC
CGGTATTTAGAGCGACGATTGTCACGCGTTAAGTCGACAATCAACCTCTGGATTACAAAATTTGTGAAAG
ATTGACTGGTATTCTTAACTATGTTGCTCCTTTTACGCTATGTGGATACGCTGCTTTAATGCCTTTGTAT
CATGCTATTGCTTCCCGTATGGCTTTCATTTTCTCCTCCTTGTATAAATCCTGGTTGCTGTCTCTTTATG
AGGAGTTGTGGCCCGTTGTCAGGCAACGTGGCGTGGTGTGCACTGTGTTTGCTGACGCAACCCCCACTGG
TTGGGGCATTGCCACCACCTGTCAGCTCCTTTCCGGGACTTTCGCTTTCCCCCTCCCTATTGCCACGGCG
GAACTCATCGCCGCCTGCCTTGCCCGCTGCTGGACAGGGGCTCGGCTGTTGGGCACTGACAATTCCGTGG
TGTTGTCGGGGAAATCATCGTCCTTTCCTTGGCTGCTCGCCTGTGTTGCCACCTGGATTCTGCGCGGGAC
GTCCTTCTGCTACGTCCCTTCGGCCCTCAATCCAGCGGACCTTCCTTCCCGCGGCCTGCTGCCGGCTCTG
CGGCCTCTTCCGCGTCTTCGCCTTCGCCCTCAGACGAGTCGGATCTCCCTTTGGGCCGCCTCCCCGCGTC
GACTTTAAGACCAATGACTTACAAGGCAGCTGTAGATCTTAGCCACTTTTTAAAAGAAAAGGGGGGACTG
GAAGGGCTAATTCACTCCCAACGAAGACAAGATCTGCTTTTTGCTTGTACTGGGTCTCTCTGGTTAGACC
AGATCTGAGCCTGGGAGCTCTCTGGCTAACTAGGGAACCCACTGCTTAAGCCTCAATAAAGCTTGCCTTG
AGTGCTTCAAGTAGTGTGTGCCCGTCTGTTGTGTGACTCTGGTAACTAGAGATCCCTCAGACCCTTTTAG
TCAGTGTGGAAAATCTCTAGCAGTACGTATAGTAGTTCATGTCATCTTATTATTCAGTATTTATAACTTG
CAAAGAAATGAATATCAGAGAGTGAGAGGAACTTGTTTATTGCAGCTTATAATGGTTACAAATAAAGCAA
TAGCATCACAAATTTCACAAATAAAGCATTTTTTTCACTGCATTCTAGTTGTGGTTTGTCCAAACTCATC
AATGTATCTTATCATGTCTGGCTCTAGCTATCCCGCCCCTAACTCCGCCCATCCCGCCCCTAACTCCGCC
CAGTTCCGCCCATTCTCCGCCCCATGGCTGACTAATTTTTTTTATTTATGCAGAGGCCGAGGCCGCCTCG
GCCTCTGAGCTATTCCAGAAGTAGTGAGGAGGCTTTTTTGGAGGCCTAGGGACGTACCCAATTCGCCCTA
TAGTGAGTCGTATTACGCGCGCTCACTGGCCGTCGTTTTACAACGTCGTGACTGGGAAAACCCTGGCGTT
ACCCAACTTAATCGCCTTGCAGCACATCCCCCTTTCGCCAGCTGGCGTAATAGCGAAGAGGCCCGCACCG
ATCGCCCTTCCCAACAGTTGCGCAGCCTGAATGGCGAATGGG
[124 nt withheld, positions 7253-7376]
C
[91 nt withheld, positions 7378-7468]
A
[49 nt withheld, positions 7470-7518]
CCTTTGACGTTGGAGTCCACGTTCTTT
[37 nt withheld, positions 7546-7582]
ACCCTATCTCGGTCTATTCTTTTGATTTATAAGGGATTTTGCCGATTTCGGCCTATTGGTTAAAAAATGA
GCTGATTTAACAAAAATTTAACGCGAATTTTAACAAAATATTAACGCTTACAATTTAGGTGGCACTTTTC
GGGGAAATGTGCGCGGAACCCCTATTTGTTTATTTTTCTAAATACATTCAAATATGTATCCGCTCATGAG
ACAATAACCCTGATAAATGCTTCAATAATATTGAAAAAGGAAGAGTATGAGTATTCAACATTTCCGTGTC
GCCCTTATTCCCTTTTTTGCGGCATTTTGCCTTCCTGTTTTTGCTCACCCAGAAACGCTGGTGAAAGTAA
AAGATGCTGAAGATCAGTTGGGTGCACGAGTGGGTTACATCGAACTGGATCTCAACAGCGGTAAGATCCT
TGAGAGTTTTCGCCCCGAAGAACGTTTTCCAATGATGAGCACTTTTAAAGTTCTGCTATGTGGCGCGGTA
TTATCCCGTATTGACGCCGGGCAAGAGCAACTCGGTCGCCGCATACACTATTCTCAGAATGACTTGGTTG
AGTACTCACCAGTCACAGAAAAGCATCTTACGGATGGCATGACAGTAAGAGAATTATGCAGTGCTGCCAT
AACCATGAGTGATAACACTGCGGCCAACTTACTTCTGACAACGATCGGAGGACCGAAGGAGCTAACCGCT
TTTTTGCACAACATGGGGGATCATGTAACTCGCCTTGATCGTTGGGAACCGGAGCTGAATGAAGCCATAC
CAAACGACGAGCGTGACACCACGATGCCTGTAGCAATGGCAACAACGTTGCGCAAACTATTAACTGGCGA
ACTACTTACTCTAGCTTCCCGGCAACAATTAATAGACTGGATGGAGGCGGATAAAGTTGCAGGACCACTT
CTGCGCTCGGCCCTTCCGGCTGGCTGGTTTATTGCTGATAAATCTGGAGCCGGTGAGCGTGGGTCTCGCG
GTATCATTGCAGCACTGGGGCCAGATGGTAAGCCCTCCCGTATCGTAGTTATCTACACGACGGGGAGTCA
GGCAACTATGGATGAACGAAATAGACAGATCGCTGAGATAGGTGCCTCACTGATTAAGCATTGGTAACTG
TCAGACCAAGTTTACTCATATATACTTTAGATTGATTTAAAACTTCATTTTTAATTTAAAAGGATCTAGG
TGAAGATCCTTTTTGATAATCTCATGACCAAAATCCCTTAACGTGAGTTTTCGTTCCACTGAGCGTCAGA
CCCCGTAGAAAAGATCAAAGGATCTTCTTGAGATCCTTTTTTTCTGCGCGTAATCTGCTGCTTGCAAACA
AAAAAACCACCGCTACCAGCGGTGGTTTGTTTGCCGGATCAAGAGCTACCAACTCTTTTTCCGAAGGTAA
CTGGCTTCAGCAGAGCGCAGATACCAAATACTGTTCTTCTAGTGTAGCCGTAGTTAGGCCACCACTTCAA
GAACTCTGTAGCACCGCCTACATACCTCGCTCTGCTAATCCTGTTACCAGTGGCTGCTGCCAGTGGCGAT
AAGTCGTGTCTTACCGGGTTGGACTCAAGACGATAGTTACCGGATAAGGCGCAGCGGTCGGGCTGAACGG
GGGGTTCGTGCACACAGCCCAGCTTGGAGCGAACGACCTACACCGAACTGAGATACCTACAGCGTGAGCT
ATGAGAAAGCGCCACGCTTCCCGAAGGGAGAAAGGCGGACAGGTATCCGGTAAGCGGCAGGGTCGGAACA
GGAGAGCGCACGAGGGAGCTTCCAGGGGGAAACGCCTGGTATCTTTATAGTCCTGTCGGGTTTCGCCACC
TCTGACTTGAGCGTCGATTTTTGTGATGCTCGTCAGGGGGGCGGAGCCTATGGAAAAACGCCAGCAACGC
GGCCTTTTTACGGTTCCTGGCCTTTTGCTGGCCTTTTGCTCACATGTTCTTTCCTGCGTTATCCCCTGAT
TCTGTGGATAACCGTATTACCGCCTTTGAGTGAGCTGATACCGCTCGCCGCAGCCGAACGACCGAGCGCA
GCGAGTCAGTGAGCGAGGAAGCGGAAGAGCGCCCAATACGCAAACCGCCTCTCCCCGCGCGTTGGCCGAT
TCATTAATGCAGCTGGCACGACAGGTTTCCCGACTGGAAAGCGGGCAGTGAGCGCAACGCAATTAATGTG
AGTTAGCTCACTCATTAGGCACCCCAGGCTTTACACTTTATGCTTCCGGCTCGTATGTTGTGTGGAATTG
TGAGCGGATAACAATTTCACACAGGAAACAGCTATGACCATGATTACGCCAAGCGCGCAATTAACCCTCA
CTAAAGGGAACAAAAGCTGGAGCTGCAAGC
