>Addgene plasmid #142747 | TFORF1185 | depositor partial sequence | sequence record 280379 | Insert
ACCGCCACCATGTCTACAGCCTCTGCCGCCTCCTCCTCCTCCTCGTCTTCGGCCGGTGAGATGATCGAAG
CCCCTTCCCAGGTCCTCAACTTTGAAGAGATCGACTACAAGGAGATCGAGGTGGAAGAGGTTGTTGGAAG
AGGAGCCTTTGGAGTTGTTTGCAAAGCTAAGTGGAGAGCAAAAGATGTTGCTATTAAACAAATAGAAAGT
GAATCTGAGAGGAAAGCGTTTATTGTAGAGCTTCGGCAGTTATCCCGTGTGAACCATCCTAATATTGTAA
AGCTTTATGGAGCCTGCTTGAATCCAGTGTGTCTTGTGATGGAATATGCTGAAGGGGGCTCTTTATATAA
TGTGCTGCATGGTGCTGAACCATTGCCATATTATACTGCTGCCCACGCAATGAGTTGGTGTTTACAGTGT
TCCCAAGGAGTGGCTTATCTTCACAGCATGCAACCCAAAGCGCTAATTCACAGGGACCTGAAACCACCAA
ACTTACTGCTGGTTGCAGGGGGGACAGTTCTAAAAATTTGTGATTTTGGTACAGCCTGTGACATTCAGAC
ACACATGACCAATAACAAGGGGAGTGCTGCTTGGATGGCACCTGAAGTTTTTGAAGGTAGTAATTACAGT
GAAAAATGTGACGTCTTCAGCTGGGGTATTATTCTTTGGGAAGTGATAACGCGTCGGAAACCCTTTGATG
AGATTGGTGGCCCAGCTTTCCGAATCATGTGGGCTGTTCATAATGGTACTCGACCACCACTGATAAAAAA
TTTACCTAAGCCCATTGAGAGCCTGATGACTCGTTGTTGGTCTAAAGATCCTTCCCAGCGCCCTTCAATG
GAGGAAATTGTGAAAATAATGACTCACTTGATGCGGTACTTTCCAGGAGCAGATGAGCCATTACAGTATC
CTTGTCAGTATTCAGATGAAGGACAGAGCAACTCTGCCACCAGTACAGGCTCATTCATGGACATTGCTTC
TACAAATACGAGTAACAAAAGTGACACTAATATGGAGCAAGTTCCTGCCACAAATGATACTATTAAGCGC
TTAGAATCAAAATTGTTGAAAAATCAGGCAAAGCAACAGAGTGAATCTGGACGTTTAAGCTTGGGAGCCT
CCCGTGGGAGCAGTGTGGAGAGCTTGCCCCCAACCTCTGAGGGCAAGAGGATGAGTGCTGACATGTCTGA
AATAGAAGCTAGGATCGCCGCAACCACAGCCTATTCCAAGCCTAAACGGGGCCACCGTAAAACTGCTTCA
TTTGGCAACATTCTGGATGTCCCTGAGATCGTCATATCAGGCAACGGACAGCCAAGACGTAGATCCATCC
AAGACTTGACTGTAACTGGAACAGAACCTGGTCAGGTGAGCAGTAGGTCATCCAGTCCCAGTGTCAGAAT
GATTACTACCTCAGGACCAACCTCAGAAAAGCCAACTCGAAGTCATCCATGGACCCCTGATGATTCCACA
GATACCAATGGATCAGATAACTCCATCCCAATGGCTTATCTTACACTGGATCACCAACTACAGGCAAGAA
CTAGTTGCAGAACTGGACCAGGATAGTAATGAACTAGTCCGTAACTTGAAAGTATTTCGATTTCTTGGCT
TTATATATCTTGTGGAAAGGACGACCGGTATTTAGAGCGACGATTGTC
