>Addgene plasmid #142747 | TFORF1185 | depositor partial sequence | sequence record 280380 | Barcode
CCGGTATTTAGAGCGACGATTGTC
